Addgene plasmid #226306: pJB47
Purpose: E. coli and H. neapolitanus shuttle vector; integrates the gene of interest and a kanamycin resistance marker into a neutral site on the H. neapolitanus genome.
Depositing lab: David Savage. Depositing organization: University of California, Berkeley. Publication: Conserved and repetitive motifs in an intrinsically disordered protein drive ⍺-carboxysome assembly. Turnsek JB, Oltrogge LM, Savage DF. J Biol Chem. 2024 Jul 4;300(8):107532. doi: 10.1016/j.jbc.2024.107532. PubMed 38971311.
Backbone
  Vector backbone: pSAV108
  Backbone manufacturer: Savage Lab
  Vector type: Bacterial Expression
Growth in bacteria
  Bacterial resistance: Kanamycin, 50 μg/mL
  Growth temperature: 37°C
  Growth strain: DH5alpha
  Copy number: Unknown
Gene/Insert
  Gene/Insert name: CsoS2 with C to S CsoS2 MR1-5
  Species: H. neapolitanus
  Insert size (bp): 2613
  Mutation: C292S, C310S, C351S, C369S, C467S, C485S, C526S, C540S
  Promoter: pTRC
  Cloning method: Golden Gate
Terms and licenses: Academic/Nonprofit Terms; Industry Terms: Not Available to Industry
How to cite: pJB47 was a gift from David Savage (Addgene plasmid # 226306 ; http://n2t.net/addgene:226306 ; RRID:Addgene_226306)
