[The description below was written by a language model from this plasmid's Addgene catalogue record and pLannotate feature annotations shown in this document.]
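Description:
pJB47 is a bacterial expression and genome-integration plasmid built on the pSAV108 backbone, described as a shuttle vector between E. coli and the chemoautotroph Halothiobacillus neapolitanus. It is propagated in E. coli through a ColE1/pMB1-type origin and selected with kanamycin via an aph(3')-Ia aminoglycoside phosphotransferase gene. According to the record, the gene of interest and the kanamycin marker are delivered together into a neutral site on the H. neapolitanus chromosome. The homology arms that would direct this integration are not annotated in the feature table, so their positions cannot be stated, although several unannotated stretches of the 7.8 kb sequence could accommodate them. Short fragments of rop, a tetracycline resistance gene, the tet promoter and yciV are also detected; these appear to be remnants of vector ancestry rather than functional parts.

The payload is a mutant csoS2 from H. neapolitanus, inserted by Golden Gate assembly. CsoS2 is the intrinsically disordered scaffold protein essential for α-carboxysome formation, aiding shell assembly. This variant carries eight cysteine-to-serine substitutions (C292S, C310S, C351S, C369S, C467S, C485S, C526S, C540S), described as covering middle region repeats MR1–5. Expression is driven by the trc promoter with a downstream lac operator. A lacI gene under the lacIq promoter is carried on the same plasmid, so transcription is repressed until induction with IPTG. The rrnB segment, comprising 5S rRNA sequence and the T1 and T2 terminators, ends the transcript. The construct appears suited to testing how the conserved cysteines in the CsoS2 repeats contribute to carboxysome assembly, consistent with the associated study of repetitive motifs in this protein.
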