Features (pLannotate 1.2.2; 14 found; start..end, strand, type, name):
     85..900     +  CDS            KanR: aminoglycoside phosphotransferase; aph(3')-Ia; confers resistance to kanamycin in bacteria or G418 (Geneticin®) in eukaryotes
   1060..1100    -  CDS            rop (fragment): Rop protein, which maintains plasmids at low copy number; rop
   1144..1221    +  promoter       lacIq promoter: lacI (mutant); In the lacIq allele, a single base change in the promoter boosts expression of the lacI gene about 10-fold.
   1222..2304    +  CDS            lacI: lac repressor; lacI; The lac repressor binds to the lac operator to inhibit transcription in E. coli. This inhibition can be relieved by adding lactose or isopropyl-β-D-thiogalactopyranoside (IPTG).
   2346..2363    +  promoter       tet promoter (fragment): E. coli promoter for tetracycline efflux protein gene
   2359..2460    -  CDS            yciV (fragment): RNAAM_ECOLI - Also known as trpH From Escherichia coli (strain K12).
   2536..2565    +  promoter       trc promoter: strong E. coli promoter; hybrid between the trp and lac UV5 promoters
   2573..2589    +  protein_bind   lac operator: The lac repressor binds to the lac operator to inhibit transcription in E. coli. This inhibition can be relieved by adding lactose or isopropyl-β-D-thiogalactopyranoside (IPTG). lac repressor encoded by lacI
   2616..5219    +  CDS            csoS2: CSOS2_HALNC - Experimental evidence at protein level: Swiss-Prot protein existence level 1. Unlike beta-carboxysomes, alpha-carboxysomes (Cb) can form without cargo protein. CsoS2 is essential for Cb formation and is also capable of targeting foreign proteins to the Cb. The Cb shell assembles with the aid of CsoS2; CsoS1A, CsoS1B and CsoS1C form the majority of the shell while CsoS4A and CsoS4B form vertices. CsoS1D forms pseudohexamers that probably control metabolite flux into and out of the shell. From Halothiobacillus neapolitanus (strain ATCC 23641 / c2) (Thiobacillus neapolitanus).
   5297..5412    +  ncRNA          5S rRNA: Accession: RF00001 - 5S ribosomal RNA
   5416..5502    +  terminator     rrnB T1 terminator: Escherichia coli rrnB; transcription terminator T1 from the E. coli rrnB gene
   5594..5621    +  terminator     rrnB T2 terminator: transcription terminator T2 from the E. coli rrnB gene
   6251..6366    -  CDS            TcR (fragment): tetracycline efflux protein; tet; confers resistance to tetracycline
   6444..7032    +  rep_origin     ori: high-copy-number ColE1/pMB1/pBR322/pUC origin of replication
>Addgene plasmid #226306 | pJB47 | addgene full sequence | sequence record 449918 | Addgene NGS Result
TGATGTTACATTGCACAAGATAAAAATATATCATCATGAACAATAAAACTGTCTGCTTACATAAACAGTA
ATACAAGGGGTGTTATGAGCCATATTCAACGGGAAACGTCTTGCTCGAGGCCGCGATTAAATTCCAACAT
GGATGCTGATTTATATGGGTATAAATGGGCTCGCGATAATGTCGGGCAATCAGGTGCGACAATCTATCGA
TTGTATGGGAAGCCCGATGCGCCAGAGTTGTTTCTGAAACATGGCAAAGGTAGCGTTGCCAATGATGTTA
CAGATGAGATGGTCAGACTAAACTGGCTGACGGAATTTATGCCTCTTCCGACCATCAAGCATTTTATCCG
TACTCCTGATGATGCATGGTTACTCACCACTGCGATCCCCGGGAAAACAGCATTCCAGGTATTAGAAGAA
TATCCTGATTCAGGTGAAAATATTGTTGATGCGCTGGCAGTGTTCCTGCGCCGGTTGCATTCGATTCCTG
TTTGTAATTGTCCTTTTAACAGCGATCGCGTATTTCGACTCGCTCAGGCGCAATCACGAATGAATAACGG
TTTGGTTGATGCGAGTGATTTTGATGACGAGCGTAATGGCTGGCCTGTTGAACAAGTCTGGAAAGAAATG
CATAAGCTTTTGCCATTCTCACCGGATTCAGTCGTCACTCATGGTGATTTCTCACTTGATAACCTTATTT
TTGACGAGGGGAAATTAATAGGTTGTATTGATGTTGGACGAGTCGGAATCGCAGACCGATACCAGGATCT
TGCCATCCTATGGAACTGCCTCGGTGAGTTTTCTCCTTCATTACAGAAACGGCTTTTTCAAAAATATGGT
ATTGATAATCCTGATATGAATAAATTGCAGTTTCATTTGATGCTCGATGAGTTTTTCTAATCAGAATTGG
TTAATTGGTTGTAACACTGGCAGAGCATTACGCTGACTTGACGGGACGGCGGCTTTGTTGAATAAATCGA
ACTTTTGCTGAGTTGAAGGATCAGATCACGCATCTTCCCCTTACAGACAAGCTGTGACCGCCTCCGGGAG
CTGCATGTGTCAGAGGTTTTCACCGTCATCACCGAAACGCGCGAGGCAGCAGATCAATTCGCGCGCGAAG
GCGAAGCGGCATGCATTTACGTTGACACCATCGAATGGTGCAAAACCTTTCGCGGTATGGCATGATAGCG
CCCGGAAGAGAGTCAATTCAGGGTGGTGAATGTGAAACCAGTAACGTTATACGATGTCGCAGAGTATGCC
GGTGTCTCTTATCAGACCGTTTCCCGCGTGGTGAACCAGGCCAGCCACGTTTCTGCGAAAACGCGGGAAA
AAGTGGAAGCGGCGATGGCGGAGCTGAATTACATTCCCAACCGCGTGGCACAACAACTGGCGGGCAAACA
GTCGTTGCTGATTGGCGTTGCCACCTCCAGTCTGGCCCTGCACGCGCCGTCGCAAATTGTCGCGGCGATT
AAATCTCGCGCCGATCAACTGGGTGCCAGCGTGGTGGTGTCGATGGTAGAACGAAGCGGCGTCGAAGCCT
GTAAAGCGGCGGTGCACAATCTTCTCGCGCAACGCGTCAGTGGGCTGATCATTAACTATCCGCTGGATGA
CCAGGATGCCATTGCTGTGGAAGCTGCCTGCACTAATGTTCCGGCGTTATTTCTTGATGTCTCTGACCAG
ACACCCATCAACAGTATTATTTTCTCCCATGAAGACGGTACGCGACTGGGCGTGGAGCATCTGGTCGCAT
TGGGTCACCAGCAAATCGCGCTGTTAGCGGGCCCATTAAGTTCTGTCTCGGCGCGTCTGCGTCTGGCTGG
CTGGCATAAATATCTCACTCGCAATCAAATTCAGCCGATAGCGGAACGGGAAGGCGACTGGAGTGCCATG
TCCGGTTTTCAACAAACCATGCAAATGCTGAATGAGGGCATCGTTCCCACTGCGATGCTGGTTGCCAACG
ATCAGATGGCGCTGGGCGCAATGCGCGCCATTACCGAGTCCGGGCTGCGCGTTGGTGCGGATATCTCGGT
AGTGGGATACGACGATACCGAAGACAGCTCATGTTATATCCCGCCGTTAACCACCATCAAACAGGATTTT
CGCCTGCTGGGGCAAACCAGCGTGGACCGCTTGCTGCAACTCTCTCAGGGCCAGGCGGTGAAGGGCAATC
AGCTGTTGCCCGTGTCACTGGTGAAAAGAAAAACCACCCTGGCGCCCAATACGCAAACCGCCTCTCCCCG
CGCGTTGGCCGATTCATTAATGCAGCTGGCACGACAGGTTTCCCGACTGGAAAGCGGGCAGTGAGCGCAA
CGCAATTAATGTAAGTTAGCGCGAATTGATCTGGTTTGACAGCTTATCATCGACTGCACGGTGCACCAAT
GCTTCTGGCGTCAGGCAGCCATCGGAAGCTGTGGTATGGCTGTGCAGGTCGTAAATCACTGCATAATTCG
TGTCGCTCAAGGCGCACTCCCGTTCTGGATAATGTTTTTTGCGCCGACATCATAACGGTTCTGGCAAATA
TTCTGAAATGAGCTGTTGACAATTAATCATCCGGCTCGTATAATGTGTGGAATTGTGAGCGGATAACAAT
TTCACACAGGAAACAGACCATGTCCCCTTCACAGTCAGGAATGAATCCTGCCGACCTGAGCGGACTCTCT
GGCAAGGAACTGGCACGCGCACGCCGCGCTGCACTATCCAAGCAAGGGAAAGCAGCTGTTTCTAATAAAA
CGGCTAGCGTAAACCGTAGCACTAAACAGGCGGCATCTTCGATCAATACAAATCAGGTGCGCTCTTCTGT
AAATGAAGTGCCCACTGATTACCAAATGGCGGATCAATTGTGCTCTACGATTGATCATGCTGACTTTGGT
ACCGAAAGCAATCGCGTTAGAGATCTCTGCCGTCAACGCAGAGAGGCACTATCAACTATCGGTAAAAAAG
CGGTTAAAACCAACGGCAAGCCGTCGGGTCGCGTTCGACCACAGCAATCAGTGGTTCACAACGACGCAAT
GATCGAAAATGCCGGTGATACTAACCAATCATCGTCCACTTCATTAAATAATGAACTTTCCGAAATCTGC
TCCATAGCAGACGACATGCCGGAGCGTTTTGGTTCACAAGCCAAAACCGTCCGTGATATCTGCCGTGCAC
GCCGTCAAGCGCTCTCTGAGCGTGGAACTCGCGCCGTGCCGCCAAAGCCGCAATCTCAAGGTGGTCCAGG
ACGCAATGGCTATCAAATTGATGGATACCTAGATACCGCACTTCATGGCCGCGATGCCGCCAAGCGCCAC
CGTGAAATGCTCTGTCAATACGGCCGCGGCACAGCACCTTCCTGCAAGCCAACAGGCCGTGTCAAAAATT
CTGTACAGTCGGGCAACGCAGCGCCAAAAAAGGTTGAAACCGGTCACACCCTATCCGGCGGATCTGTTAC
GGGCACGCAAGTGGATCGTAAATCTCATGTGACTGGAAACGAGCCGGGCACTAGCCGAGCAGTCACGGGC
ACCGAGTACGTAGGTACTGAGCAATTCACCTCTTTTAGCAATACCAGCCCCAAGCCAAATGCGACGAAGG
TCAATGTGACCACAACGGCTCGTGGTCGCCCTGTTAGCGGTACGGAAGTTTCACGGACCGAGAAGGTAAC
TGGCAACGAATCCGGTGTCAGCCGTAACGTTACCGGCACCGAATACATGAGTAATGAAGCTCACTTTTCT
CTAAGTGGAACAGCCGCAAAGCCTTCACAAGCGGATAAAGTCATGTTCGGCGCCACAGCACGAACGCATC
AAGTGGTCAGTGGCAGTGATGAATTCAGGCCCTCTTCTGTTACGGGTAACGAATCGGGTGCAAAACGCAC
AATTACCGGCTCGCAGTACGCAGACGAAGGTCTTGCGCGACTCACGATCAACGGAGCACCTGCAAAAGTA
GCCAGAACCCACACCTTTGCGGGCTCTGACGTTACCGGCACGGAAATCGGTCGCTCTACTCGCGTAACTG
GTGATGAAAGCGGTTCGAGTCGTTCAATCTCAGGCACCGAGTATCTCAGTAACGAGCAATTCCAATCCTT
TAGTGACACAAAACCTCAACGCAGCCCGTTCAAGGTTGGCCAAGATCGCACGAACAAGGGTCAGTCTGTG
ACTGGTAACTTGGTTGATCGTTCCGAACTGGTTACAGGTAACGAACCAGGTTCAAGCTCTCGGGTTACAG
GCTCTCAGTATGGCCAAAGCAAAATCAGCGGTGGTGGCGTGGGAAAAGTGCGCTCAATGCGCACCCTTCG
CGGCACCTCAGTATCTGGCCAACAGCTAGATCATGCCCCAAAGATGTCCGGTGACGAGCGCGGCGGGTGC
ATGCCCGTCACCGGTAATGAGTACTACGGTCGTGAACATTTCGAACCGTTTTGTACGAGCACCCCAGAGC
CCGAAGCTCAATCAACTGAACAATCATTGACCTGTGAAGGACAAATTATTAGCGGCACTTCAGTTGACGC
CAGTGATTTGGTCACAGGAAATGAAATCGGTGAACAGCAACTCATCAGCGGTGACGCCTATGTTGGCGCG
CAGCAGACAGGTTGCCTTCCCACTAGTCCACGCTTCAACCAAACTGGCAATGTTCAGTCAATGGGTTTTA
AGAACACCAATCAGCCAGAACAAAACTTTGCACCAGGTGAAGTAATGCCTACTGACTTTAGTATTCAAAC
CCCAGCTCGCTCGGCTCAGAATCGCATTACAGGTAACGACATTGCGCCCTCAGGTCGCATTACAGGCCCT
GGTATGCTGGCAACCGGCTTGATTACAGGAACCCCCGAATTCAGGCACGCTGCGCGCGAGTTGGTTGGTT
CTCCACAACCCATGGCAATGGCCATGGCCAACCGTAATAAGGCTGCTCAAGCACCTGTTGTGCAGCCAGA
AGTGGTTGCAACTCAGGAAAAGCCTGAGTTGGTATGTGCACCAAGAAGCGATCAAATGGATCGTGTGAGT
GGCGAAGGCAAAGAACGTTGCCACATCACTGGCGATGACTGGTCAGTTAACAAGCACATCACCGGTACAG
CCGGTCAATGGGCGAGTGGTCGCAACCCTTCCATGCGCGGTAATGCGCGTGTGGTCGAAACCAGCGCGTT
TGCCAATCGCAATGTGCCAAAACCTGAAAAGCCGGGCTCCAAGATCACGGGCAGTAGTGGTAATGACACC
CAAGGTAGTCTGATCACTTACTCCGGCGGCGCGCGCGGTTGAAGCGGTTAAGAGAAGATTTTCAGCCTGA
TACAGATTAAATCAGAACGCAGAAGCGGTCTGATAAAACAGAATTTGCCTGGCGGCAGTAGCGCGGTGGT
CCCACCTGACCCCATGCCGAACTCAGAAGTGAAACGCCGTAGCGCCGATGGTAGTGTGGGGTATCCCCAT
GCGAGAGTAGGGAACTGCCAGGCATCAAATAAAACGAAAGGCTCAGTCGAAAGACTGGGCCTTTCGTTTT
ATCTGTTGTTTGTCGGTGAACGCTCTCCTGAGTAGGACAAATCCGCCGGGAGCGGATTTGAACGTTGCGA
AGCAACGGCCCGGAGGGTGGCGGGCAGGACGCCCGCCATAAACTGCCAGGCATCAAATTAAGCAGAAGGC
CATCCTGACGGATGGCCTTTTCTGGCTGGATGATGGGGCGATTCAGGCCTGGTATGAGTCAGCAACACCT
TCTTCACGAGGCAGACCTCAGCGCCCCCCCCCCCCTGCAGGTCGATCTGGTAACCCCAGCGCGGTTGCTT
TGTTCGATCCGCTGGCCGGTAAAACCCCAAGTTATCTATCTGGGAGCTTATCTTTGGGCCTATCGCAGCA
ATAGCCTGGATGCGGGGCCGCCGATCGTGGTGTTCGACTATCAAACCGGCCGCAGTGGTCAACATGCCGC
CGAGTTTCTTCAGCACTGGCCAGCCAATGGACCAACCAATGGACCAACCAATGGACCAACCAATGTACCA
ACCAATGGACCAACCAATGGACCAACCAATGGGCAAGGCACCTTGATGGTCGATGACTACAGCGGGTACA
AAGCCCTGTTCCGTGCGGGCGTGACCGAGCTTGGCTGCTGGGCCCATGCCCGGCGCAAGTTCTTTGATCT
GCACAAGGCCAGCAATCATCCGGTTGCGCACGAGGCACTGTCGCGGATTGCCCGGTTGTATCTTGCAGAA
GAAGAGGCCCAAGGCATGGACATTGCGGGGCGGATGCAACACCGTGCCCTGCACAGCCTGCCGCAGTTGC
AGGACATGCACCAGTGGCTCAGAAATTGCATCAACGCATATAGCGCTAGCAGCACGCCATAGTGACTGGC
GATGCTGTCGGAATGGACGATATCCCGCAAGAGGCCCGGCAGTACCGGCATAACCAAGCCTATGCCCTCA
TGACCAAAATCCCTTAACGTGAGTTTTCGTTCCACTGAGCGTCAGACCCCGTAGAAAAGATCAAAGGATC
TTCTTGAGATCCTTTTTTTCTGCGCGTAATCTGCTGCTTGCAAACAAAAAAACCACCGCTACCAGCGGTG
GTTTGTTTGCCGGATCAAGAGCTACCAACTCTTTTTCCGAAGGTAACTGGCTTCAGCAGAGCGCAGATAC
CAAATACTGTCCTTCTAGTGTAGCCGTAGTTAGGCCACCACTTCAAGAACTCTGTAGCACCGCCTACATA
CCTCGCTCTGCTAATCCTGTTACCAGTGGCTGCTGCCAGTGGCGATAAGTCGTGTCTTACCGGGTTGGAC
TCAAGACGATAGTTACCGGATAAGGCGCAGCGGTCGGGCTGAACGGGGGGTTCGTGCACACAGCCCAGCT
TGGAGCGAACGACCTACACCGAACTGAGATACCTACAGCGTGAGCTATGAGAAAGCGCCACGCTTCCCGA
AGGGAGAAAGGCGGACAGGTATCCGGTAAGCGGCAGGGTCGGAACAGGAGAGCGCACGAGGGAGCTTCCA
GGGGGAAACGCCTGGTATCTTTATAGTCCTGTCGGGTTTCGCCACCTCTGACTTGAGCGTCGATTTTTGT
GATGCTCGTCAGGGGGGCGGAGCCTATGGAAAAACGCCAGCAACGCGGCCTTTTTACGGTTCCTGGCCTT
TTGCTGGCCTTTTGCTCACATGTTCTTTCCTGCGTTAGGACCCAACGCTGCCCGAGATGCGCCGCGTGCG
GCTGCTGGAGATGGCGGACGCGATGGATATGTTCTGCCACCTGCGACTCAAACTTCTGATCTGGGATGGC
ACGGGGGTGTGGCTCTGTCAGCGCCGGTTGCACCGGGGGCATTTTTATTGGCCAAAGCCCGGGGATGATC
GGTTTATCATGAGTGCCGAACACTGGCAGTGGCTGACCACCGGGGTTGACTGGCAGAGGCTCTGCGCCAA
GCCACAGGCCCACTGGCAAGTGTGAGATTTTTCAGGATTTCGTCTTGAAAAATCAGCACATGCAGCCTGG
GGTTTGGTATAATCAACCTCATGATTTCAAACGCAGAAACCGGTCATTCATCCCCTGAAACGCCCTCCGT
GGCGTGGCTGATTGCGCAACTGGAACTGCGGGATTCTGAGTTGGCAAAACTTGATGCGGCACTGGTGCAA
CGCAATCAAGACATCCGCCATTTAACCCAAAATCTTCATGCCAAAGACATCAAGATCAAGGCACTCACCC
ATGAACTGGCGTATTACCGCCGTATCCGCTTCGGGGCCAAAACCGAGGCCATGAGTGCCGAGCAACTGCA
CCTGTTCGAAGACGATCTGGCCGAGGTAGTAAGCTTAGATCGACCTGCAGGGGGGGGGGGAAAGCCACGT
TGTGTCTCAAAATCTC
